Addgene plasmid #84300: pcDNA5/FRT/TO/SH/GW-Mst2
Purpose: Expresses a tetracycline-inducible SH-tagged (streptavidin-binding peptide and HA tag) version of Mst2. Used in conjunction with Flp-In cells to generate single copy transgene.
Depositing lab: Jonathan Chernoff. Depositing organization: Institute for Cancer Research d/b/a the Research Institute of Fox Chase Cancer Center. Publication: The tumor suppressor Mst1 promotes changes in the cellular redox state by phosphorylation and inactivation of peroxiredoxin-1 protein. Rawat SJ, Creasy CL, Peterson JR, Chernoff J. J Biol Chem. 2013 Mar 22;288(12):8762-71. doi: 10.1074/jbc.M112.414524. Epub 2013 Feb 5. PubMed 23386615.
Backbone
  Vector backbone: pcDNA5/FRT/TO/SH/GW
  Backbone size w/o insert (bp): 5200
  Vector type: Mammalian Expression
  Selectable markers: Hygromycin
Growth in bacteria
  Bacterial resistance: Ampicillin, 100 μg/mL
  Growth temperature: 37°C
  Growth strain: DH5alpha
  Copy number: Unknown
Gene/Insert
  Gene/Insert name: Mst2 (alt name: Stk3)
  Species: H. sapiens (human)
  Insert size (bp): 1600
  Entrez Gene: STK3 (a.k.a. KRS1, MST2)
  Promoter: CMV
  Tag / fusion protein: HA, SBP (N terminal on insert)
  Cloning method: Gateway Cloning
  Sequencing primers: 5′ CMV-F; 3′ BGH-rev
Terms and licenses: Academic/Nonprofit Terms; Industry Terms: Not Available to Industry
Depositor comments: tetracycline-inducible SH-tagged (streptavidin-binding peptide and HA tag) version of Mst2. Used in conjunction with Flp-In cells to generate single copy transgene that can be regulated by tetracycline.
How to cite: pcDNA5/FRT/TO/SH/GW-Mst2 was a gift from Jonathan Chernoff (Addgene plasmid # 84300 ; http://n2t.net/addgene:84300 ; RRID:Addgene_84300)
