[The description below was written by a language model from this plasmid's Addgene catalogue record.]
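Description:
pcDNA5/FRT/TO/SH/GW-Mst2 is a mammalian expression plasmid built on the pcDNA5/FRT/TO/SH/GW backbone (about 5.2 kb without insert), a Gateway-adapted destination vector designed for the Flp-In system. It is propagated in E. coli under ampicillin selection, and stable mammalian integrants are selected with hygromycin. The record gives no feature table, so details such as the bacterial origin of replication are not stated, and the copy number is listed as unknown.

The payload is the human Mst2 coding sequence (gene STK3, also known as KRS1), an insert of roughly 1.6 kb introduced by Gateway recombination. It is expressed from a CMV promoter that, per the record, is tetracycline-regulated; the "TO" in the vector name conventionally denotes tet operator sites placed in the promoter, so that transcription is held off in cells expressing the Tet repressor and switched on when tetracycline is added. The protein carries an N-terminal SH tag, consisting of a streptavidin-binding peptide and an HA epitope, which allows affinity capture on streptavidin resin and detection or immunoprecipitation with anti-HA antibodies. The listed reverse sequencing primer suggests a BGH polyadenylation region downstream of the insert.

The FRT element in the backbone allows Flp recombinase to insert the plasmid at a matching FRT site already present in the genome of Flp-In host cells. This yields lines carrying a single copy of the transgene at a defined locus. The construct is therefore intended for generating stable cell lines with inducible, controlled expression of tagged Mst2, suited to purification and interaction or functional studies of this kinase.
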