>Addgene plasmid #84300 | pcDNA5/FRT/TO/SH/GW-Mst2 | depositor partial sequence | sequence record 160879 | Reverse sequence from Mst2
TCGGATNCNACCATNGCTAGCTGGAGCCACCCGCAGTTCGAGAAAGGTGGAGGTTCNNGAGGTGGATCGG
GAGGTGGATCGTGGAGCCACCCGCAGTTCGAAAAAGCGGCCGATATCACAAGTTTGTACAAAAAAGTTGG
CATGGAGCAGCCGCCGGCGCNTAAGAGTAAACTAAAAAAGNTGAGTGAAGACAGTTTGACTAAGCAGCCT
GAAGAAGTTTTTGATGTATTAGAGAAGCTTGGAGAAGGGTCTTATGGAAGTGTATTTAAAGCAATACACA
AGGAATCCGGTCAAGTTGTCGCAATTAAACAAGTACCTGTTGAATCAGATCTTCAGGAAATAATCAAAGA
AATTTCCATAATGCAGCAATGTGACAGCCCATATGTTGTAAAGTACTATGGCAGTTATTTTAAGAATACA
GACCTCTGGATTGTTATGGAGTACTGTGGCGCTGGCTCTGTCTCAGACATAATTAGATTACGAAACAAGA
CATTAATAGAAGATGAAATTGCAACCATTCTTAAATCTACATTGAAAGGACTAGAATATTTGCACTTTAT
GAGAAAAATACACAGAGATATAAAAGCTGGAAATATTCTCCTCAATACAGAAGGACATGCAAAATTGGCA
GATTTTGGAGTGGCTGGTCAGTTAACAGATACAATGGCAAAACGCAATACTGTAATAGGAACTCCATTTT
GGATGGCTCCTGAGGTGATTCAAGAAATAGGCTATAACTGTGTGGCCGACATCTGGTCCCTTGGCATTAC
TTCTATAGAAATGGATGAAGGAAAACCTCCTTATGCTGATATACATCCAATGAGGGCTATTTTTATGATT
CCCACAAATCCACCACCAACATTCAGAAAGCCAGAACTTTGGTCCGATGATTTCACCGATTTTGTTAAAA
AGTGTTTGGTGAAG
