>Addgene plasmid #84300 | pcDNA5/FRT/TO/SH/GW-Mst2 | addgene partial sequence | sequence record 163924 | CMV-F 5'-CGCAAATGGGCGGTAGGCGTG-3'
GCAGAGCTCTCCCTATCAGTGATAGAGATCTCCCTATCAGTGATAGAGATCGTCGACGAGCTCGTTTAGT
GAACCGTCAGATCGCCTGGAGACGCCATCCACGCTGTTTTGACCTCCATAGAAGACACCGGGACCGATCC
AGCCTCCGGACTCTAGCGTTTAAACTTAAGCTTGGTACCGAGCTCGGATCCACTAGTCCAGTGTGGTGGA
ATTCTGCAGATATCCAGCACAGTGGCGGCCGCTCGAGACCATGTACCCATACGATGTTCCCGACTACGCC
GGTACCGAGCTCGGATCCACCATGGCTAGCTGGAGCCACCCGCAGTTCGAGAAAGGTGGAGGTTCCGGAG
GTGGATCGGGAGGTGGATCGTGGAGCCACCCGCAGTTCGAAAAAGCGGCCGATATCACAAGTTTGTACAA
AAAAGTTGGCATGGAGCAGCCGCCGGCGCCTAAGAGTAAACTAAAAAAGCTGAGTGAAGACAGTTTGACT
AAGCAGCCTGAAGAAGTTTTTGATGTATTAGAGAAGCTTGGAGAAGGGTCTTATGGAAGTGTATTTAAAG
CAATACACAAGGAATCCGGTCAAGTTGTCGCAATTAAACAAGTACCTGTTGAATCAGATCTTCAGGAAAT
AATCAAAGAAATTTCCATAATGCAGCAATGTGACAGCCCATATGTTGTAAAGTACTATGGCAGTTATTTT
AAGAATACAGACCTCTGGATTGTTATGGAGTACTGTGGCGCTGGCTCTGTCTCAGACATAATTAGATTAC
GAAACAAGACATTAATAGAAGATGAAATTGCAACCATTCTTAAATCTACATTGAA
