>Addgene plasmid #84300 | pcDNA5/FRT/TO/SH/GW-Mst2 | addgene partial sequence | sequence record 163928 | BGH-rev 5'-TAGAAGGCACAGTCGAGG-3'
TAGCTTACGTCACCACTTTGTACAAGAAAGTTGGGCAAAAGTTTTGCTGCCTTCTTTTCTTTGCATCCAT
CGCATCCAGAATGGGCTGTCTTTTCGCAGTGTATCTCTGACGAAGTTCTTCTATCTCCCGTTCCATCATG
GGGTCCAGTGCTTTTAACCGCATCTGTAGTTCTTCTAAACTTAGATTTTTCAAAAAGTCAAAGTCTCCAT
CTTGAGGAACTTTCCAGTTATCAGGAAAAACGTTTTTGGACATAGGGAAGGGTTCATGCATGTTCTGATT
ACAGTTTTCGTGACTCTTATTCTTGAAGTCTTGCTTATCAAAGTAGTCCATGAAAGATGGTCTTTGTACT
TGTGGTGAGGTTGCATTTCTTTTCATAGTTCCATCTTCTTCTTCCTCATCCTCACTGTTTATCACCATGG
TCCCCAAGTCGGATTCCAACATCGTGCTATTATGTTCAATCATGGTCTGGGCCCCTTCACTCATCGTGCT
TGTGGCCCGCATGGTGCCCACACTCTCCACACTAGTCTTCACCATGGTGTGGGAATCCAGCTCATCTTCA
TCCGAATTTTCTTCTTCCTCTTCCAATTCTCGTTGCTGTTCCTCATGTCTTTTAGCTTTGATCTCCATAG
CTTCTGTGATCAGGTCTCTTAATATTGATACAGGTTTGGCATTCTTGATAAAAGGATGCTGTAAAAGTTG
TGTTGCAGTAGCTCTCTGCTCAGGATTCTTCACCAAACACTTTTTAACAAAATCGGTGAA
