>Addgene plasmid #84300 | pcDNA5/FRT/TO/SH/GW-Mst2 | addgene partial sequence | sequence record 163929 | Insert sequence (Addgene assembled)
GCAGAGCTCTCCCTATCAGTGATAGAGATCTCCCTATCAGTGATAGAGATCGTCGACGAGCTCGTTTAGT
GAACCGTCAGATCGCCTGGAGACGCCATCCACGCTGTTTTGACCTCCATAGAAGACACCGGGACCGATCC
AGCCTCCGGACTCTAGCGTTTAAACTTAAGCTTGGTACCGAGCTCGGATCCACTAGTCCAGTGTGGTGGA
ATTCTGCAGATATCCAGCACAGTGGCGGCCGCTCGAGACCATGTACCCATACGATGTTCCCGACTACGCC
GGTACCGAGCTCGGATCCACCATGGCTAGCTGGAGCCACCCGCAGTTCGAGAAAGGTGGAGGTTCCGGAG
GTGGATCGGGAGGTGGATCGTGGAGCCACCCGCAGTTCGAAAAAGCGGCCGATATCACAAGTTTGTACAA
AAAAGTTGGCATGGAGCAGCCGCCGGCGCCTAAGAGTAAACTAAAAAAGCTGAGTGAAGACAGTTTGACT
AAGCAGCCTGAAGAAGTTTTTGATGTATTAGAGAAGCTTGGAGAAGGGTCTTATGGAAGTGTATTTAAAG
CAATACACAAGGAATCCGGTCAAGTTGTCGCAATTAAACAAGTACCTGTTGAATCAGATCTTCAGGAAAT
AATCAAAGAAATTTCCATAATGCAGCAATGTGACAGCCCATATGTTGTAAAGTACTATGGCAGTTATTTT
AAGAATACAGACCTCTGGATTGTTATGGAGTACTGTGGCGCTGGCTCTGTCTCAGACATAATTAGATTAC
GAAACAAGACATTAATAGAAGATGAAATTGCAACCATTCTTAAATCTACATTGAAAGGACTAGAATATTT
GCACTTTATGAGAAAAATACACAGAGATATAAAAGCTGGAAATATTCTCCTCAATACAGAAGGACATGCA
AAATTGGCAGATTTTGGAGTGGCTGGTCAGTTAACAGATACAATGGCAAAACGCAATACTGTAATAGGAA
CTCCATTTTGGATGGCTCCTGAGGTGATTCAAGAAATAGGCTATAACTGTGTGGCCGACATCTGGTCCCT
TGGCATTACTTCTATAGAAATGGCTGAAGGAAAACCTCCTTATGCTGATATACATCCAATGAGGGCTATT
TTTATGATTCCCACAAATCCACCACCAACATTCAGAAAGCCAGAACTTTGGTCCGATGATTTCACCGATT
TTGTTAAAAAGTGTTTGGTGAAGAATCCTGAGCAGAGAGCTACTGCAACACAACTTTTACAGCATCCTTT
TATCAAGAATGCCAAACCTGTATCAATATTAAGAGACCTGATCACAGAAGCTATGGAGATCAAAGCTAAA
AGACATGAGGAACAGCAACGAGAATTGGAAGAGGAAGAAGAAAATTCGGATGAAGATGAGCTGGATTCCC
ACACCATGGTGAAGACTAGTGTGGAGAGTGTGGGCACCATGCGGGCCACAAGCACGATGAGTGAAGGGGC
CCAGACCATGATTGAACATAATAGCACGATGTTGGAATCCGACTTGGGGACCATGGTGATAAACAGTGAG
GATGAGGAAGAAGAAGATGGAACTATGAAAAGAAATGCAACCTCACCACAAGTACAAAGACCATCTTTCA
TGGACTACTTTGATAAGCAAGACTTCAAGAATAAGAGTCACGAAAACTGTAATCAGAACATGCATGAACC
CTTCCCTATGTCCAAAAACGTTTTTCCTGATAACTGGAAAGTTCCTCAAGATGGAGACTTTGACTTTTTG
AAAAATCTAAGTTTAGAAGAACTACAGATGCGGTTAAAAGCACTGGACCCCATGATGGAACGGGAGATAG
AAGAACTTCGTCAGAGATACACTGCGAAAAGACAGCCCATTCTGGATGCGATGGATGCAAAGAAAAGAAG
GCAGCAAAACTTTTGA
